Addgene plasmid #178735: pAc2_Cas8
Purpose: Expression of A. chroococcum type I-E #2 cas8
Depositing lab: Chase Beisel. Depositing organization: Helmholtz-Zentrum fuer Infektionsforschung (HZI). Publication: Rapid cell-free characterization of multi-subunit CRISPR effectors and transposons. Wimmer F, Mougiakos I, Englert F, Beisel CL. Mol Cell. 2022 Feb 16. pii: S1097-2765(22)00102-2. doi: 10.1016/j.molcel.2022.01.026. PubMed 35216669.
Backbone
  Vector backbone: pET28b
  Vector type: Bacterial Expression
Growth in bacteria
  Bacterial resistance: Kanamycin, 50 μg/mL
  Growth temperature: 37°C
  Growth strain: DH5alpha
  Copy number: Low Copy
Gene/Insert
  Gene/Insert name: A. chroococcum type I-E #2 cas8
  Species: A. chroococcum
  Cloning method: Restriction Enzyme; 5′ cloning site Unknown (unknown if destroyed); 3′ cloning site Unknown (unknown if destroyed)
Resource information
  A portion of this plasmid was derived from a plasmid made by: U.S. Department of Energy Joint Genome Institute
Terms and licenses: Academic/Nonprofit Terms; Industry Terms: Not Available to Industry
Depositor comments: If used in a publication, please acknowledge that the plasmid pEcCas5 was generated by U.S. Department of Energy Joint Genome Institute, a DOE Office of Science User Facility. The associated work was supported by the Office of Science of the U.S. Department of Energy under Contract No. DE-AC02-05CH11231.
How to cite: pAc2_Cas8 was a gift from Chase Beisel (Addgene plasmid # 178735 ; http://n2t.net/addgene:178735 ; RRID:Addgene_178735)
