[The description below was written by a language model from this plasmid's Addgene catalogue record and pLannotate feature annotations shown in this document.]
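Description:
pAc2_Cas8 is a 6,722 nt bacterial expression plasmid built on the pET28b backbone, carrying the cas8 gene from the second type I-E CRISPR-Cas system of A. chroococcum. It is maintained in E. coli under kanamycin selection through the aph(3')-Ia resistance gene. It replicates from a ColE1/pBR322-type origin accompanied by the rop gene and bom region, which fits the low copy number listed in the record. An f1 origin is also present. The short tetracycline-resistance fragments, the partial AmpR promoter and a predicted E. coli open reading frame picked up by automated annotation are pBR322-derived backbone remnants rather than functional parts.

The expression cassette follows the usual pET layout. A T7 promoter is immediately followed by a lac operator, and a T7 terminator sits downstream. A lacI gene with its own promoter supplies the repressor, so transcription depends on T7 RNA polymerase and can be induced with IPTG. The cas8 coding sequence itself is not annotated in the feature table, but the unannotated stretch of roughly 1.5 kb between the operator and the terminator is where the insert would sit. A histidine-tag match lies just after this region, near the terminator. Whether it is fused in frame to Cas8 cannot be determined from the record, and the cloning sites are listed as unknown.

The stated purpose is expression of this single Cascade subunit. The associated work concerns rapid cell-free characterization of multi-subunit CRISPR effectors and transposons, which suggests the plasmid is combined with companion constructs encoding the other subunits. Part of the plasmid derives from material generated by a US Department of Energy genome institute.
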