Features (pLannotate 1.2.2; 17 found; start..end, strand, type, name):
     77..98      -  protein_bind   CAP binding site: CAP binding activates transcription in the presence of cAMP. E. coli catabolite activator protein
    111..1193    -  CDS            lacI: lac repressor; lacI; The lac repressor binds to the lac operator to inhibit transcription in E. coli. This inhibition can be relieved by adding lactose or isopropyl-β-D-thiogalactopyranoside (IPTG).
   1194..1271    -  promoter       lacI promoter: lacI
   1279..1558    -  CDS            TcR (fragment): tetracycline efflux protein; tet; confers resistance to tetracycline
   1580..1598    +  promoter       T7 promoter: promoter for bacteriophage T7 RNA polymerase
   1599..1623    +  protein_bind   lac operator: The lac repressor binds to the lac operator to inhibit transcription in E. coli. This inhibition can be relieved by adding lactose or isopropyl-β-D-thiogalactopyranoside (IPTG). lac repressor encoded by lacI
   3166..3183    +  CDS            9xHis (fragment): 9xHis affinity tag
   3193..3242    +  CDS            SET1 (fragment): solubility-enhancement tag derived from T7 phage gene 10B
   3250..3297    +  terminator     T7 terminator: transcription terminator for bacteriophage T7 RNA polymerase
   3334..3762    +  rep_origin     f1 ori (sequence partly withheld): f1 bacteriophage origin of replication; arrow indicates direction of (+) strand synthesis
   3815..3872    +  promoter       AmpR promoter (fragment): bla
   3881..4696    -  CDS            KanR: aminoglycoside phosphotransferase; aph(3')-Ia; confers resistance to kanamycin in bacteria or G418 (Geneticin®) in eukaryotes
   4818..5406    +  rep_origin     ori: high-copy-number ColE1/pMB1/pBR322/pUC origin of replication
   5592..5731    -  misc_feature   bom: basis of mobility region from pBR322
   5833..6024    -  CDS            rop: Rop protein, which maintains plasmids at low copy number; rop
   6041..6421    +  CDS            YPB1_ECOLX: Protein predicted: Swiss-Prot protein existence level 4. From Escherichia coli.
   6493..62      -  CDS            TcR (fragment) (across the origin): tetracycline efflux protein; tet; confers resistance to tetracycline
>Addgene plasmid #178735 | pAc2_Cas8 | addgene full sequence | sequence record 354657 | Addgene NGS Result
TCATGCCCCGCGCCCACCGGAAGGAGCTGACTGGGTTGAAGGCTCTCAAGGGCATCGGTCGAGATCCCGG
TGCCTAATGAGTGAGCTAACTTACATTAATTGCGTTGCGCTCACTGCCCGCTTTCCAGTCGGGAAACCTG
TCGTGCCAGCTGCATTAATGAATCGGCCAACGCGCGGGGAGAGGCGGTTTGCGTATTGGGCGCCAGGGTG
GTTTTTCTTTTCACCAGTGAGACGGGCAACAGCTGATTGCCCTTCACCGCCTGGCCCTGAGAGAGTTGCA
GCAAGCGGTCCACGCTGGTTTGCCCCAGCAGGCGAAAATCCTGTTTGATGGTGGTTAACGGCGGGATATA
ACATGAGCTGTCTTCGGTATCGTCGTATCCCACTACCGAGATATCCGCACCAACGCGCAGCCCGGACTCG
GTAATGGCGCGCATTGCGCCCAGCGCCATCTGATCGTTGGCAACCAGCATCGCAGTGGGAACGATGCCCT
CATTCAGCATTTGCATGGTTTGTTGAAAACCGGACATGGCACTCCAGTCGCCTTCCCGTTCCGCTATCGG
CTGAATTTGATTGCGAGTGAGATATTTATGCCAGCCAGCCAGACGCAGACGCGCCGAGACAGAACTTAAT
GGGCCCGCTAACAGCGCGATTTGCTGGTGACCCAATGCGACCAGATGCTCCACGCCCAGTCGCGTACCGT
CTTCATGGGAGAAAATAATACTGTTGATGGGTGTCTGGTCAGAGACATCAAGAAATAACGCCGGAACATT
AGTGCAGGCAGCTTCCACAGCAATGGCATCCTGGTCATCCAGCGGATAGTTAATGATCAGCCCACTGACG
CGTTGCGCGAGAAGATTGTGCACCGCCGCTTTACAGGCTTCGACGCCGCTTCGTTCTACCATCGACACCA
CCACGCTGGCACCCAGTTGATCGGCGCGAGATTTAATCGCCGCGACAATTTGCGACGGCGCGTGCAGGGC
CAGACTGGAGGTGGCAACGCCAATCAGCAACGACTGTTTGCCCGCCAGTTGTTGTGCCACGCGGTTGGGA
ATGTAATTCAGCTCCGCCATCGCCGCTTCCACTTTTTCCCGCGTTTTCGCAGAAACGTGGCTGGCCTGGT
TCACCACGCGGGAAACGGTCTGATAAGAGACACCGGCATACTCTGCGACATCGTATAACGTTACTGGTTT
CACATTCACCACCCTGAATTGACTCTCTTCCGGGCGCTATCATGCCATACCGCGAAAGGTTTTGCGCCAT
TCGATGGTGTCCGGGATCTCGACGCTCTCCCTTATGCGACTCCTGCATTAGGAAGCAGCCCAGTAGTAGG
TTGAGGCCGTTGAGCACCGCCGCCGCAAGGAATGGTGCATGCAAGGAGATGGCGCCCAACAGTCCCCCGG
CCACGGGGCCTGCCACCATACCCACGCCGAAACAAGCGCTCATGAGCCCGAAGTGGCGAGCCCGATCTTC
CCCATCGGTGATGTCGGCGATATAGGCGCCAGCAACCGCACCTGTGGCGCCGGTGATGCCGGCCACGATG
CGTCCGGCGTAGAGGATCGAGATCTCGATCCCGCGAAATTAATACGACTCACTATAGGGGAATTGTGAGC
GGATAACAATTCCCCTCTAGAATCGTAAGTAAAGGCATCAAAAGGAGGTAGAATGGAAAATCGCTTTAAT
TTAATCGACGAGCCGTGGATACCAGTTGCGGATATGGGCAGAGTAAGCCTGAAAGATATTTTTTCACATA
GCGAATATAGAGCGCTCGGCGGCAACCCAGTCCAAAAAATCGCACTTCTGAAACTGCTGTTGGCTATCGC
ACAGGCGGCCTGCACGCCAGAAGACGAGGAAGCGTGGCGTGCTCTAGGCTGGCAGGGTTTGGCTGCTAGG
TGTCTTGATTATCTGCCGCGTTGGCATGAACGGTTCTATCTCTATGGCGAGCGCCCGTTTCTGCAGATGC
CTGCTATCGCTCCGGCGGCACTGCAGAGTTATGGCGCAGTAAGCCCGGAAATAGCTACTGGAAACACTAC
TGTCCTGACGCAGTCGCAAGTGGAGAGACCTCTGGATGACGCCGACAAGGCTCTGTTACTGGTGTGCCTT
ATGGGTTTCGCCCTGGCCGGGAAGAAAACCGATAATTCAGTGGTTTTAACCCCGGGTTATGCCGGCAAAC
GAAACGATAAAGGTAAACCGAGTAGTGGCAAACCCGGACCAGCAGTAGCACATATGGGACTTCTCCACTC
TTGTTTCCAGGGCGAATCACTGATGCAATCCCTGTGGTTAAACTTACTCACTGCGCGTGACATAGAACGG
AGTAAATTATTTCCCGAAGGTGTGGGTATTGCACCGTGGGAAAGGATGCCGGAGGGCGAAGGGTGCCCTG
CTGCGATGGCACTCCGCGGTTCATTACTTGGCCGCTTAGTGCCCTTGTGCCGCTTTTGTCTGCTGGGCGA
GGAAGGCCTGCATTACAGCGAGGGTATTGGTCATGCCAATTATAAAGAAGGGCTTGCAGATCCGACCGTA
GCAGTTGATTTTTCTGGCAAAGAACCCCGCGCCTTGTGGGTCAATCCAGAAAAAAAACCGTGGCGCGAAT
TAACTTCACTGCTAGGTTTTATTCAACAGGATAACAGAGGTGGCTTTGATTCGCTGCAACTGCGGACGGG
CCTGCAGAGAGTGAGGGAATCAGTGGAACATTTTGCCATTTGGTCAGGCGGCTTGCGCGTTTCATCGAAT
GCGGGGGAACAGTACGTGAGCGGTTCTGATGATTTTGTCGAGTCACTTGTTTGGTTACACAGTGATATGC
TTGGGCGGTTATGGTTTGAGAGACTTAAAGCAGAGATGGCTGATCTGGACGGCTTAGCCAAAACTCTTTA
CGGTCGTGTCTTAGGTTATTTTAAAGAACAAAAGGGTGAGGGCGAAAAACTGGCAGGTCAGTCTACCCAC
TTGTTTTGGCAGCTATGTGAGCGCGACTTCCAGGCCCTGGTAGACGCTTGTCAACCAGATGAACAAGGTT
TAGGTAGAAGACAGCATCTCAGGAGACGTTTTGCCCGTTATCTTCAGCAGGCATACGACCGCTTTTGTCC
TCGTGAAACAGCCCGTCAGCTGGACGCATGGGCTAAATGCCGCCCAAACACCGCGAAGTATCTTCAACAG
GAGGTTTAACTCGAGCACCACCACCACCACCACTGAGATCCGGCTGCTAACAAAGCCCGAAAGGAAGCTG
AGTTGGCTGCTGCCACCGCTGAGCAATAACTAGCATAACCCCTTGGGGCCTCTAAACGGGTCTTGAGGGG
TTTTTTGCTGAAAGGAGGAACTATATCCGGATTGGCGAATGGG
[124 nt withheld, positions 3334-3457]
C
[91 nt withheld, positions 3459-3549]
A
[49 nt withheld, positions 3551-3599]
CCTTTGACGTTGGAGTCCACGTTCTTT
[37 nt withheld, positions 3627-3663]
ACCCTATCTCGGTCTATTCTTTTGATTTATAAGGGATTTTGCCGATTTCGGCCTATTGGTTAAAAAATGA
GCTGATTTAACAAAAATTTAACGCGAATTTTAACAAAATATTAACGCTTACAATTTAGGTGGCACTTTTC
GGGGAAATGTGCGCGGAACCCCTATTTGTTTATTTTTCTAAATACATTCAAATATGTATCCGCTCATGAA
TTAATTCTTAGAAAAACTCATCGAGCATCAAATGAAACTGCAATTTATTCATATCAGGATTATCAATACC
ATATTTTTGAAAAAGCCGTTTCTGTAATGAAGGAGAAAACTCACCGAGGCAGTTCCATAGGATGGCAAGA
TCCTGGTATCGGTCTGCGATTCCGACTCGTCCAACATCAATACAACCTATTAATTTCCCCTCGTCAAAAA
TAAGGTTATCAAGTGAGAAATCACCATGAGTGACGACTGAATCCGGTGAGAATGGCAAAAGTTTATGCAT
TTCTTTCCAGACTTGTTCAACAGGCCAGCCATTACGCTCGTCATCAAAATCACTCGCATCAACCAAACCG
TTATTCATTCGTGATTGCGCCTGAGCGAGACGAAATACGCGATCGCTGTTAAAAGGACAATTACAAACAG
GAATCGAATGCAACCGGCGCAGGAACACTGCCAGCGCATCAACAATATTTTCACCTGAATCAGGATATTC
TTCTAATACCTGGAATGCTGTTTTCCCGGGGATCGCAGTGGTGAGTAACCATGCATCATCAGGAGTACGG
ATAAAATGCTTGATGGTCGGAAGAGGCATAAATTCCGTCAGCCAGTTTAGTCTGACCATCTCATCTGTAA
CATCATTGGCAACGCTACCTTTGCCATGTTTCAGAAACAACTCTGGCGCATCGGGCTTCCCATACAATCG
ATAGATTGTCGCACCTGATTGCCCGACATTATCGCGAGCCCATTTATACCCATATAAATCAGCATCCATG
TTGGAATTTAATCGCGGCCTAGAGCAAGACGTTTCCCGTTGAATATGGCTCATAACACCCCTTGTATTAC
TGTTTATGTAAGCAGACAGTTTTATTGTTCATGACCAAAATCCCTTAACGTGAGTTTTCGTTCCACTGAG
CGTCAGACCCCGTAGAAAAGATCAAAGGATCTTCTTGAGATCCTTTTTTTCTGCGCGTAATCTGCTGCTT
GCAAACAAAAAAACCACCGCTACCAGCGGTGGTTTGTTTGCCGGATCAAGAGCTACCAACTCTTTTTCCG
AAGGTAACTGGCTTCAGCAGAGCGCAGATACCAAATACTGTCCTTCTAGTGTAGCCGTAGTTAGGCCACC
ACTTCAAGAACTCTGTAGCACCGCCTACATACCTCGCTCTGCTAATCCTGTTACCAGTGGCTGCTGCCAG
TGGCGATAAGTCGTGTCTTACCGGGTTGGACTCAAGACGATAGTTACCGGATAAGGCGCAGCGGTCGGGC
TGAACGGGGGGTTCGTGCACACAGCCCAGCTTGGAGCGAACGACCTACACCGAACTGAGATACCTACAGC
GTGAGCTATGAGAAAGCGCCACGCTTCCCGAAGGGAGAAAGGCGGACAGGTATCCGGTAAGCGGCAGGGT
CGGAACAGGAGAGCGCACGAGGGAGCTTCCAGGGGGAAACGCCTGGTATCTTTATAGTCCTGTCGGGTTT
CGCCACCTCTGACTTGAGCGTCGATTTTTGTGATGCTCGTCAGGGGGGCGGAGCCTATGGAAAAACGCCA
GCAACGCGGCCTTTTTACGGTTCCTGGCCTTTTGCTGGCCTTTTGCTCACATGTTCTTTCCTGCGTTATC
CCCTGATTCTGTGGATAACCGTATTACCGCCTTTGAGTGAGCTGATACCGCTCGCCGCAGCCGAACGACC
GAGCGCAGCGAGTCAGTGAGCGAGGAAGCGGAAGAGCGCCTGATGCGGTATTTTCTCCTTACGCATCTGT
GCGGTATTTCACACCGCAATGGTGCACTCTCAGTACAATCTGCTCTGATGCCGCATAGTTAAGCCAGTAT
ACACTCCGCTATCGCTACGTGACTGGGTCATGGCTGCGCCCCGACACCCGCCAACACCCGCTGACGCGCC
CTGACGGGCTTGTCTGCTCCCGGCATCCGCTTACAGACAAGCTGTGACCGTCTCCGGGAGCTGCATGTGT
CAGAGGTTTTCACCGTCATCACCGAAACGCGCGAGGCAGCTGCGGTAAAGCTCATCAGCGTGGTCGTGAA
GCGATTCACAGATGTCTGCCTGTTCATCCGCGTCCAGCTCGTTGAGTTTCTCCAGAAGCGTTAATGTCTG
GCTTCTGATAAAGCGGGCCATGTTAAGGGCGGTTTTTTCCTGTTTGGTCACTGATGCCTCCGTGTAAGGG
GGATTTCTGTTCATGGGGGTAATGATACCGATGAAACGAGAGAGGATGCTCACGATACGGGTTACTGATG
ATGAACATGCCCGGTTACTGGAACGTTGTGAGGGTAAACAACTGGCGGTATGGATGCGGCGGGACCAGAG
AAAAATCACTCAGGGTCAATGCCAGCGCTTCGTTAATACAGATGTAGGTGTTCCACAGGGTAGCCAGCAG
CATCCTGCGATGCAGATCCGGAACATAATGGTGCAGGGCGCTGACTTCCGCGTTTCCAGACTTTACGAAA
CACGGAAACCGAAGACCATTCATGTTGTTGCTCAGGTCGCAGACGTTTTGCAGCAGCAGTCGCTTCACGT
TCGCTCGCGTATCGGTGATTCATTCTGCTAACCAGTAAGGCAACCCCGCCAGCCTAGCCGGGTCCTCAAC
GACAGGAGCACGATCATGCGCACCCGTGGGGCCGCCATGCCGGCGATAATGGCCTGCTTCTCGCCGAAAC
GTTTGGTGGCGGGACCAGTGACGAAGGCTTGAGCGAGGGCGTGCAAGATTCCGAATACCGCAAGCGACAG
GCCGATCATCGTCGCGCTCCAGCGAAAGCGGTCCTCGCCGAAAATGACCCAGAGCGCTGCCGGCACCTGT
CCTACGAGTTGCATGATAAAGAAGACAGTCATAAGTGCGGCGACGATAG
